>Addgene plasmid #34366 | KHBD00217 | depositor partial sequence | sequence record 40933 | KHBD00217 sequence 1644 bps
ATGGATAAACTCAAGTACAGCCGCTGCCCGCTCAAGAAGCGTCCGATAATGGTGGAGGAGTCCAGCCCAG
AGGATCACCTAAGTCATGATGAAGGACCAGTGGACTTGAGTGTGGCCTCGGCTGCAGTGCCTATGGAGCC
CCATTGGATGGCTAAATCCGAACCGGAACCTCAGCCGGTGCCCACGGAATTGAGGCGCCGCTTCGATGCA
GCCATGAATCAGACCAAGGAGCAGTTGGCCCGTCGCATTTGGGAGGAAACCCGTGAGATAGCCCGCGCTT
TTCCGGATGTCTTCACCCGGGAGGAAATCGCCAAGAGTCTTGCTCGCCTGGGTTACGGCGAGTTCGAGTT
GCCACCTGAGGAGGAAGTAATGGAGCCGGAGCCGGAACCAGAACAGCATCTGCCTCTTCGATATACAAGA
GATGCTAGCCCAACCATCATCAAGGCTGAACCCTCTGATGAGGAACAATTTCCCCTGCGAAACTACAATA
ACAACCTACTCAAAAGCATAGCCGAGTATGAGGACTGTATGAAAATGCAGAACATCAAAGAGGAGATACC
TCCGATTCCATCACCCCAGTTGTTCTATCCACCCCCGACTCCACTGGCCGAACCGGAGGACCTATCCGTA
ACCCAGAGGAGAGTGCTGAGCGAAAACATGAATCTGCAGAATGTGGCCAGAGCTTTGCTGAGCATGCAAC
ACATGGCTCCGCAACATGCGCCGCCTCCGATAGACATGGAAGAGGATCAGGAGAATCAGGACATCAACCA
GCTGAAGATCAAGAGCAGCAATGATCTGTACTACCAGTGCCAGCAGTGCAACAAGTGCTATGCCACCTAT
GCAGGATTGGTAAAGCATCAACAAACGCACGCCTACGAAAGCACCGAGTACAAGATCATTAGAAGCCAGC
CTGGAGGATCAGGTGCGATAGTCGACCAAACCGAGTTTTGCACGGATCAAGCTTCGGCTTTGATTCAGGC
AGCTAATGTAGCCTCAGCACAGAGCATGCAAAAGCCAGTGGGAGTGCCGCGATACCATTGCCAGGATTGC
GGAAAGAGCTACTCCACCTACTCGGGACTCTCTAAGCACCAGCAGTTCCATTGTCCGTCGGCCGAGGGCA
ATCAGGTGAAGAAGGTCTTCAGCTGCAAGAACTGCGACAAGACCTATGTGTCCTTGGGCGCCCTGAAGAT
GCACATTCGCACGCATACCCTGCCCTGCAAGTGTCCCATCTGCGGCAAGGCGTTTTCGCGACCATGGCTC
CTCCAGGGTCACATACGCACCCACACGGGAGAGAAGCCCTTCAGTTGCCAACACTGCAATCGGGCCTTCG
CGGATAGGTCAAATCTCCGCGCGCACATGCAAACCCATTCGGATGTGAAGAAGTACTCGTGCCCCACCTG
CACCAAGTCCTTCTCGCGTATGTCCCTGCTGGCCAAGCACCTGCAAAGCGGTTGCCAGACTGAGCAGAGT
GGAGGTCCCAGTGGGTCAGGAGGGGGCTTTGATCAGCAGCAGCTACAGCAGCACCTCCAGGTCTACGAGG
AGGGACACAATCCACACCAACTCTACTACGCCGGCAGTGTGGGCAGCAGTAATGGTGAAGAGGAGGAGGG
CGGGGAATACCAAATGCAACCACCGGCCGTTTAT
