>Addgene plasmid #34366 | KHBD00217 | addgene partial sequence | sequence record 42072 | M13-Rev 5'-CAGGAAACAGCTATGACC-3'
TGATTTTATTTTGACTGATAGTGACCTGTTCGTTGCAACAAATTGATAAGCAATGCTTTCTTATAATGCC
AACTTTGTACAAGAAAGTTGGCAAATAAACGGCCGGTGGTTGCATTTGGTATTCCCCGCCCTCCTCCTCT
TCACCATTACTGCTGCCCACACTGCCGGCGTAGTAGAGTTGGTGTGGATTGTGTCCCTCCTCGTAGACCT
GGAGGTGCTGCTGTAGCTGCTGCTGATCAAAGCCCCCTCCTGACCCACTGGGACCTCCACTCTGCTCAGT
CTGGCAACCGCTTTGCAGGTGCTTGGCCAGCAGGGACATACGCGAGAAGGACTTGGTGCAGGTGGGGCAC
GAGTACTTCTTCACATCCGAATGGGTTTGCATGTGCGCGCGGAGATTTGACCTATCCGCGAAGGCCCGAT
TGCAGTGTTGGCAACTGAAGGGCTTCTCTCCCGTGTGGGTGCGTATGTGACCCTGGAGGAGCCATGGTCG
CGAAAACGCCTTGCCGCAGATGGGACACTTGCAGGGCAGGGTATGCGTGCGAATGTGCATCTTCAGGGCG
CCCAAGGACACATAGGTCTTGTCGCAGTTCTTGCAGCTGAAGACCTTCTTCACCTGATTGCCCTCGGCCG
ACGGACAATGGAACTGCTGGTGCTTAGAGAGTCCCGAGTAGGTGGAGTAGCTCTTTCCGCAATCCTGGCA
ATGGTATCGCGGCACTCCCACTGGCTTTTGCATGCTCTGTGCTGAGGCTACATTAGCTGCCTGAATCAAA
GCCGAAGCTT
