[The description below was written by a language model from this plasmid's Addgene catalogue record.]
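Description:
KHBD00217 is a Gateway entry-type clone built in the pDONR221 backbone, carrying the open reading frame of the Drosophila melanogaster gene worniu (wor, CG4158). The catalogue lists it as a Gateway donor vector, but because the insert was introduced by Gateway cloning, the plasmid functions as a source clone from which the ORF can be moved by recombination into compatible destination vectors. It is a high-copy plasmid propagated in standard E. coli cloning strains and selected with kanamycin. No feature table is supplied with the record, so the origin of replication and the exact recombination sites flanking the insert are not explicitly documented here. M13 forward and reverse priming sites flank the insert and are used for sequence verification.

The insert is about 1.6 kb, in a backbone of about 2.5 kb. The record does not list any promoter, tag or reporter associated with the ORF, which is consistent with a donor backbone intended for storage and transfer of the coding sequence rather than for expression. The depositor notes that ORFs in this collection were cloned open-ended, without a stop codon. This allows in-frame C-terminal fusions once the ORF is transferred into a destination vector that supplies a tag or fusion domain, and it means that a stop codon must come from the recipient vector.

The clone belongs to a collection generated for automated screening of protein–DNA interactions at Drosophila regulatory elements. Its expected use is as a transferable ORF resource for making expression or fusion constructs of this gene for such interaction assays.
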