Addgene plasmid #34366: KHBD00217
Depositing lab: Bart Deplancke. Depositing organization: Swiss Federal Institute of Technology (EPFL). Publication: Automated protein-DNA interaction screening of Drosophila regulatory elements. Korneel Hens, Jean-Daniel Feuz, Alina Isakova, Antonina Lagovitina, Andreas Massouras, Julien Bryois, Patrick Callaerts, Susan E. Celniker, Bart Deplancke. Nat Methods. 2011 Oct 30;8(12):1065-70. 10.1038/nmeth.1763 PubMed 22037703.
Backbone
  Vector backbone: pDONR221
  Backbone manufacturer: Invitrogen
  Backbone size w/o insert (bp): 2536
  Vector type: Gateway Donor Vector
Growth in bacteria
  Bacterial resistance: Kanamycin, 50 μg/mL
  Growth temperature: 37°C
  Growth strain: DH5alpha
  Copy number: High Copy
Gene/Insert
  Gene/Insert name: CG4158 (alt names: FBgn0001983; wor; worniu)
  Species: D. melanogaster (fly)
  Insert size (bp): 1644
  Entrez Gene: wor (a.k.a. Dmel_CG4158, BG:DS03023.1, CG4158, Dmel\CG4158, Wor, br35, l(2)35Da, l(2)br35, l35Da)
  Cloning method: Gateway Cloning
  Sequencing primers: 5′ M13F; 3′ M13R
Terms and licenses: Academic/Nonprofit Terms; Industry Terms: Not Available to Industry
Depositor comments: Please note that the ORFs in this collection were cloned open-ended (without a stop codon).
How to cite: KHBD00217 was a gift from Bart Deplancke (Addgene plasmid # 34366 ; http://n2t.net/addgene:34366 ; RRID:Addgene_34366)
